>Addgene plasmid #36285 | pBaKdoO | depositor full sequence | sequence record 45430 | pBaKdoO sequence 6294 bps
TCTCTGTTCGGGGGTTCACTGACGCTGCGTGACTACGATGGTCAGGTTGCGGAGGCTATGGCCCTGGTAC
GAGCGCTGAACAAAATGACGAAAGCAGGTATGCCTGAAAGCGTGCGTATTGCCTGAAAACACAACCCGCT
ACGGGGGAGACTTACCCGAAATCTGATTTATTCAACAAAGCCACTTTCAGTATGGATTTGGGTGTTACGG
GGGGGGGTTGGTGCTTAAAATCGCGCTGAGGATTTCTGATGGTGTTAAGCGGGCGGTTTTGAGATGTAAA
CTCGCCCGTTTAACATAATGGATCTTGCGCGCACCGCCCGAACACCACTCGCCACAAAAAACCGCCGGAA
CGTCCAAAAGTACGGGTTTTGCTGCCCGCAAACGGGCTGTTCTGGTGTTGCTAGTTTGTTATCAGAATCG
CAGATCCGGCTTCAGCCGGTTTGCCGGCTGAAAGCGCTATTTCTTCCAGAATTGCCATGATTTTTTCCCC
ACGGGAGGCGTCACTGGCTCCCGTGTTGTCGGCAGCTTTGATTCGATAAGCAGCATCGCCTGTTTCAGGC
TGTCTATGTGTGACTGTTGAGCTGTAACAAGTTGTCTCAGGTGTTCAATTTCATGTTCTAGTTGCTTTGT
TTTACTGGTTTCACCTGTTCTATTAGGTGTTACATGCTGTTCATCTGTTACATTGTCGATCTGTTCATGG
TGAACAGCTTTGAATGCACCAAAAACTCGTAAAAGCTCTGATGTATCTATCTTTTTTACACCGTTTTCAT
CTGTGCATATGGACAGTTTTCCCTTTGATATGTAACGGTGAACAGTTGTTCTACTTTTGTTTGTTAGTCT
TGATGCTTCACTGATAGATACAAGAGCCATAAGAACCTCAGATCCTTCCGTATTTAGCCAGTATGTTCTC
TAGTGTGGTTCGTTGTTTTTGCGTGAGCCATGAGAACGAACCATTGAGATCATACTTACTTTGCATGTCA
CTCAAAAATTTTGCCTCAAAACTGGTGAGCTGAATTTTTGCAGTTAAAGCATCGTGTAGTGTTTTTCTTA
GTCCGTTATGTAGGTAGGAATCTGATGTAATGGTTGTTGGTATTTTGTCACCATTCATTTTTATCTGGTT
GTTCTCAAGTTCGGTTACGAGATCCATTTGTCTATCTAGTTCAACTTGGAAAATCAACGTATCAGTCGGG
CGGCCTCGCTTATCAACCACCAATTTCATATTGCTGTAAGTGTTTAAATCTTTACTTATTGGTTTCAAAA
CCCATTGGTTAAGCCTTTTAAACTCATGGTAGTTATTTTCAAGCATTAACATGAACTTAAATTCATCAAG
GCTAATCTCTATATTTGCCTTGTGAGTTTTCTTTTGTGTTAGTTCTTTTAATAACCACTCATAAATCCTC
ATAGAGTATTTGTTTTCAAAAGACTTAACATGTTCCAGATTATATTTTATGAATTTTTTTAACTGGAAAA
GATAAGGCAATATCTCTTCACTAAAAACTAATTCTAATTTTTCGCTTGAGAACTTGGCATAGTTTGTCCA
CTGGAAAATCTCAAAGCCTTTAACCAAAGGATTCCTGATTTCCACAGTTCTCGTCATCAGCTCTCTGGTT
GCTTTAGCTAATACACCATAAGCATTTTCCCTACTGATGTTCATCATCTGAGCGTATTGGTTATAAGTGA
ACGATACCGTCCGTTCTTTCCTTGTAGGGTTTTCAATCGTGGGGTTGAGTAGTGCCACACAGCATAAAAT
TAGCTTGGTTTCATGCTCCGTTAAGTCATAGCGACTAATCGCTAGTTCATTTGCTTTGAAAACAACTAAT
TCAGACATACATCTCAATTGGTCTAGGTGATTTTAATCACTATACCAATTGAGATGGGCTAGTCAATGAT
AATTACTAGTCCTTTTCCTTTGAGTTGTGGGTATCTGTAAATTCTGCTAGACCTTTGCTGGAAAACTTGT
AAATTCTGCTAGACCCTCTGTAAATTCCGCTAGACCTTTGTGTGTTTTTTTTGTTTATATTCAAGTGGTT
ATAATTTATAGAATAAAGAAAGAATAAAAAAAGATAAAAAGAATAGATCCCAGCCCTGTGTATAACTCAC
TACTTTAGTCAGTTCCGCAGTATTACAAAAGGATGTCGCAAACGCTGTTTGCTCCTCTACAAAACAGACC
TTAAAACCCTAAAGGCTTAAGTAGCACCCTCGCAAGCTCGGGCAAATCGCTGAATATTCCTTTTGTCTCC
GACCATCAGGCACCTGAGTCGCTGTCTTTTTCGTGACATTCAGTTCGCTGCGCTCACGGCTCTGGCAGTG
AATGGGGGTAAATGGCACTACAGGCGCCTTTTATGGATTCATGCAAGGAAACTACCCATAATACAAGAAA
AGCCCGTCACGGGCTTCTCAGGGCGTTTTATGGCGGGTCTGCGGAGTGGTGAATCCGTTAGCGAGGTGCC
GCCGGCTTCCATTCAGGTCGAGGTGGCCCGGCTCCATGCACCGCGACGCAACGCGGGGAGGCAGACAAGG
TATAGGGCGGCGCCTACAATCCATGCCAACCCGTTCCATGTGCTCGCCGAGGCGGCATAAATCGCCGTGA
CGATCAGCGGTCCAATGATCGAAGTTAGGCTGGTAAGAGCCGCGAGCGATCCTTGAAGCTGTCCCTGATG
GTCGTCATCTACCTGCCTGGACAGCATGGCCTGCAACGCGGGCATCCCGATGCCGCCGGAAGCGAGAAGA
ATCATAATGGGGAAGGCCATCCAGCCTCGCGTCGCGAACGCCAGCAAGACGTAGCCCAGCGCGTCGGCCG
CCATGCCGGCGATAATGGCCTGCTTCTCGCCGAAACGTTTGGTGGCGGGACCAGTGACGAAGGCTTGAGC
GAGGGCGTGCAAGATTCCGAATACCGCAAGCGACAGGCCGATCATCGTCGCGCTCCAGCGAAAGCGGTCC
TCGCCGAAAATGACCCAGAGCGCTGCCGGCACCCTGTCCTACGAGTTGCATGATAAAGAAGACAGTCATA
AGTGCGGCGACGATAGTCATGCCCCGCGCCCACCGGAAGGAGCTGACTGGGTTGAAGGCTCTCAAGGGCA
TCGGCATTCGCCATTCAGGCTGCCTCCTACCAAGACGACTTCAAATCCGACCCGTAGAGATCTCACATGT
TCTTTCCTGCGTTATCCCCTGATTCTGTGGATAACCGTATTACCGCCTTTGAGTGAGCTGATACCGCTCG
CCGCAGCCGAACGACCGAGCGCAGCGAGTCAGTGAGCGAGGAAGCGGAAGAGCGCCCAATACGCAAACCG
CCTCTCCCCGCGCGTTGGCCGATTCATTAATGCAGCTGGCACGACAGGTTTCCCGACTGGAAAGCGGGCA
GTGAGCGCAACGCAATTAATGTGAGTTAGCTCACTCATTAGGCACCCCAGGCTTTACACTTTATGCTTCC
GGCTCGTATGTTGTGTGGAATTGTGAGCGGATAACAATTTCACACAGGAAACAGCTATGACCATGATTAC
GCCAAGCGCGCAATTAACCCTCACTAAAGGGAACAAAAGCTGGAGCTCCACCGCGGTGGCGGCCGCTCTA
GAAAGGAGATATAATGAGCGAATCCCAGATCATCGAAGTCCCGTCCGCCGACTGGAGCGGACACAACCTG
TCGGCGCCGCGCGAGCAGCTGCTGGCCGCGGTCGAGGAAGGCAAGGTGCTGTATTTCCCGCACCTGCGCT
TCGCGATCGAAGGCGGCGAGGAAGCGCTGCTCGATCCGTCGCTCGCCGATCCGAAACGCAAGAACATCAG
CCTCGCGCCGAACGGCGGCGTGCTCGCCGGCGTGCTCGGCGACAGCGTCACGCAGTCGGCCGTGCGCGCG
CTCGTCGCGCGCTTCCAGCAGCAGGCCGGCACGCTCGTCGACGGTCTCTTTCCCGAATACCGCGGCAAGC
TGCGCGTCGCGCCGACGAGCCTGCGGCTGATGCAGGTCGAGACGCGCCAGACGTCCTGGCGCAAGGACGA
CAGCCGGCTGCACGTCGACGCGTTCCCGTCGCGGCCGAACTACGGCGAGCGGATCCTGCGTGTGTTCACG
AACGTGAACCCGGCCGGCCAGCCGCGCGTGTGGCGCGTCGGCGAGCCGTTCGAGGACGTCGCGAAGCGCT
TCCTGCCGAAGATCCGGCCGCAGTTGCCGGGCTCGGCGTGGCTGCTGAACCTGCTGCACGTGACGAAGTC
GCCGCGCAGCGCGTACGACCACCTGATGCTGAACCTGCACGACGGGATGAAGGCTGATCTCGACTACCAG
AAGACCTGTCCGCAGCAGACGATGCCGTTTCCGCCCGGCAGCGTGTGGATATGTTTCTCGGATCAGACTT
CGCACGCTGTGATGTCCGGCCAGTTCATGCTCGAGCAGACCTTCTTCCTGCCGGTCGACGCGATGGTGCG
GCGCGAATGCGCGCCGCTGGGAATTCTCGAGCGCCTGACCGGCCGGGCGCTGGTTTGAAAGCTTATCGAT
ACCGTCGACCTCGAGGGGGGGCCCGGTACCCAATTCGCCCTATAGTGAGTCGTATTACGCGCGCTCACTG
GCCGTCGTTTTACAACGTCGTGACTGGGAAAACCCTGGCGTTACCCAACTTAATCGCCTTGCAGCACATC
CCCCTTTCGCCAGCTGGCGTAATAGCGAAGAGGCCCGCACCGATCGCCCTTCCCAACAGTTGCGCAGCCT
GAATGGCGAATGGG
[124 nt withheld, positions 4705-4828]
C
[91 nt withheld, positions 4830-4920]
A
[49 nt withheld, positions 4922-4970]
CCTTTGACGTTGGAGTCCACGTTCTTT
[37 nt withheld, positions 4998-5034]
ACCCTATCTCGGTCTATTCTTTTGATTTATAAGGGATTTTGCCGATTTCGGCCTATTGGTTAAAAAATGA
GCTGATTTAACAAAAATTTAACGCGAATTTTAACAAAATATTAACGCTTACAATTTAGGTGGCACTTTTC
GGGGAAATGTGCGCGGAACCCCTATTTGTTTATTTTTCTAAATACATTCAAATATGTATCCGCTCATGAG
ACAATAACCCTGATAAATGCTTCAATAATATTGAAAAAGGAAGAGTATGAGTATTCAACATTTCCGTGTC
GCCCTTATTCCCTTTTTTGCGGCATTTTGCCTTCCTGTTTTTGCTCACCCAGAAACGCTGGTGAAAGTAA
AAGATGCTGAAGATCAGTTGGGTGCACGAGTGGGTTACATCGAACTGGATCTCAACAGCGGTAAGATCCT
TGAGAGTTTTCGCCCCGAAGAACGTTTTCCAATGATGAGCACTTTTAAAGTTCTGCTATGTGGCGCGGTA
TTATCCCGTATTGACGCCGGGCAAGAGCAACTCGGTCGCCGCATACACTATTCTCAGAATGACTTGGTTG
AGTACTCACCAGTCACAGAAAAGCATCTTACGGATGGCATGACAGTAAGAGAATTATGCAGTGCTGCCAT
AACCATGAGTGATAACACTGCGGCCAACTTACTTCTGACAACGATCGGAGGACCGAAGGAGCTAACCGCT
TTTTTGCACAACATGGGGGATCATGTAACTCGCCTTGATCGCTGGGAACCGGAGCTGAATGAAGCCATAC
CAAACGACGAGCGTGACACCACGATGCCTGTAGCAATGGCAACAACGTTGCGCAAACTATTAACTGGCGA
ACTACTTACTCTAGCTTCCCGGCAACAATTAATAGACTGGATGGAGGCGGATAAAGTTGCAGGACCACTT
CTGCGCTCGGCCCTTCCGGCTGGCTGGTTTATTGCTGATAAATCTGGAGCCGGTGAGCGTGGGTCTCGCG
GTATCATTGCAGCACTGGGGCCAGATGGTAAGCCCTCCCGTATCGTAGTTATCTACACGACGGGGAGTCA
GGCAACTATGGATGAACGAAATAGACAGATCGCTGAGATAGGTGCCTCACTGATTAAGCATTGGTAACTG
TCAGACCAAGTTTACTCATATATACTTTAGATTGATTTAAAACTTCATTTTTAATTTAAAAGGATCTAGG
TGAAGATCCTTTTTGATAATCTCATGACCAAAATCCCTTAACGTGAGTTTTCGTTCCACTGAGCGTCAGA
Features (pLannotate 1.2.2; 18 found; start..end, strand, type, name):
    878..1828    -  CDS            Rep101: RepA protein needed for replication with the pSC101 origin; rep101
   1876..2098    -  rep_origin     pSC101 ori: low-copy replication origin that requires the Rep101 protein
   2463..3084    -  CDS            TcR (fragment): tetracycline efflux protein; tet; confers resistance to tetracycline
   3087..3103    -  CDS            lacZα (fragment): LacZα fragment of β-galactosidase; lacZ fragment
   3142..3270    +  rep_origin     RSF ori (fragment): Plasmids containing the RSF 1030 origin of replication can be propagated in E. coli cells that contain additional plasmids with compatible origins.
   3272..3364    +  CDS            lacI (fragment): lac repressor; lacI; The lac repressor binds to the lac operator to inhibit transcription in E. coli. This inhibition can be relieved by adding lactose or isopropyl-β-D-thiogalactopyranoside (IPTG).
   3377..3398    +  protein_bind   CAP binding site: CAP binding activates transcription in the presence of cAMP. E. coli catabolite activator protein
   3413..3443    +  promoter       lac promoter: promoter for the E. coli lac operon
   3451..3467    +  protein_bind   lac operator: The lac repressor binds to the lac operator to inhibit transcription in E. coli. This inhibition can be relieved by adding lactose or isopropyl-β-D-thiogalactopyranoside (IPTG). lac repressor encoded by lacI
   3512..3530    +  promoter       T3 promoter: promoter for bacteriophage T3 RNA polymerase
   3543..3573    +  misc_feature   MCS (fragment): pBluescript multiple cloning site
   4469..4510    +  misc_feature   MCS (fragment): pBluescript multiple cloning site
   4519..4537    -  promoter       T7 promoter: promoter for bacteriophage T7 RNA polymerase
   4545..4700    +  CDS            lacZα (fragment): LacZα fragment of β-galactosidase; lacZ fragment
   4705..5133    +  rep_origin     f1 ori (sequence partly withheld): f1 bacteriophage origin of replication; arrow indicates direction of (+) strand synthesis
   5186..5290    +  promoter       AmpR promoter: bla
   5291..6151    +  CDS            AmpR: β-lactamase; bla; confers resistance to ampicillin, carbenicillin, and related antibiotics
   6289..123     +  CDS            TRA2_ECOLX (fragment) (across the origin): Protein predicted: Swiss-Prot protein existence level 4. Required for transposition of transposon Tn903. From Escherichia coli.
