[The description below was written by a language model from this plasmid's Addgene catalogue record and pLannotate feature annotations shown in this document.]
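Description:
pBaKdoO is a bacterial expression plasmid built on the pWSK29 backbone, a vector that replicates in E. coli through the pSC101 origin together with its required Rep101 (RepA) initiator protein. The catalogue lists copy number as unknown, although the pSC101 replicon is generally a low-copy system. Selection is by ampicillin, through a β-lactamase gene driven by its own promoter. An f1 phage origin is also present, which in principle allows single-stranded DNA to be rescued with helper phage. The feature table additionally picks up short fragments of a tetracycline resistance gene, lacI, an RSF origin and a Tn903-related transposition protein. These appear to be nonfunctional remnants of the backbone's construction rather than working parts.

The insert is bamb_0774. The associated publication concerns Burkholderia ambifaria and Yersinia pestis dioxygenases that hydroxylate the outer Kdo sugar of lipopolysaccharide, and the plasmid name suggests that this gene is the B. ambifaria KdoO enzyme. The insert itself was not annotated, but an unannotated gap of roughly 900 bp lies between the two halves of the split pBluescript-type multiple cloning site, which is consistent with its position there, interrupting lacZα. Upstream are the CAP binding site, lac promoter and lac operator, followed by a T3 promoter, while a T7 promoter faces inward from the opposite side. The insert's orientation is not stated in the record, so which promoter drives it cannot be confirmed, though lac-driven, IPTG-responsive expression is a plausible arrangement. No epitope or purification tags are annotated. The plasmid is suited to modest heterologous expression of the enzyme in E. coli for studying Kdo modification of lipopolysaccharide.
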