Addgene plasmid #36285: pBaKdoO
Depositing lab: Christian Raetz. Depositing organization: Duke University. Publication: Dioxygenases in Burkholderia ambifaria and Yersinia pestis that hydroxylate the outer Kdo unit of lipopolysaccharide. Chung HS, Raetz CR. Proc Natl Acad Sci U S A. 2011 Jan 11;108(2):510-5. Epub 2010 Dec 22. 10.1073/pnas.1016462108 PubMed 21178073.
Backbone
  Vector backbone: pWSK29
Growth in bacteria
  Bacterial resistance: Ampicillin, 100 μg/mL
  Growth temperature: 37°C
  Growth strain: DH5alpha
  Copy number: Unknown
Gene/Insert
  Gene/Insert name: bamb_0774
Terms and licenses: Academic/Nonprofit Terms; Industry Terms: Not Available to Industry
How to cite: pBaKdoO was a gift from Christian Raetz (Addgene plasmid # 36285 ; http://n2t.net/addgene:36285 ; RRID:Addgene_36285)
