>Addgene plasmid #36285 | pBaKdoO | addgene partial sequence | sequence record 49279 | M13-rev 5'-CAGGAAACAGCTATGACC-3'
AAGCTGGAGCTCCACCGCGGTGGCGGCCGCTCTAGAAAGGAGATATAATGAGCGAATCCCAGATCATCGA
AGTCCCGTCCGCCGACTGGAGCGGACACAACCTGTCGGCGCCGCGCGAGCAGCTGCTGGCCGCGGTCGAG
GAAGGCAAGGTGCTGTATTTCCCGCACCTGCGCTTCGCGATCGAAGGCGGCGAGGAAGCGCTGCTCGATC
CGTCGCTCGCCGATCCGAAACGCAAGAACATCAGCCTCGCGCCGAACGGCGGCGTGCTCGCCGGCGTGCT
CGGCGACAGCGTCACGCAGTCGGCCGTGCGCGCGCTCGTCGCGCGCTTCCAGCAGCAGGCCGGCACGCTC
GTCGACGGTCTCTTTCCCGAATACCGCGGCAAGCTGCGCGTCGCGCCGACGAGCCTGCGGCTGATGCAGG
TCGAGACGCGCCAGACGTCCTGGCGCAAGGACGACAGCCGGCTGCACGTCGACGCGTTCCCGTCGCGGCC
GAACTACGGCGAGCGGATCCTGCGTGTGTTCACGAACGTGAACCCGGCCGGCCAGCCGCGCGTGTGGCGC
GTCGGCGAGCCGTTCGAGGACGTCGCGAAGCGCTTCCTGCCGAAGATCCGGCCGCAGTTGCCGGGCTCGG
CGTGGCTGCTGAACCTGCTGCACGTGACGAAGTCGCCGCGCAGCGCGTACGACCACCTGATGCTGAACCT
GCACGACGGGATGAAGGCTGATCTCGACTACCAGAAGACCTGTCCGCAGCAGACGATGCCGTTTCCGCCC
GGCAGCGTGTGGATATGTTTCTCGGATCAGACTTCGCACGCTGTGATGTCCGGCCAGTTCATGTC
